Addgene plasmid #213585: pInducer-YAP1-S127A/S397A
Purpose: Doxycycline inducible expression of YAP1-S127A/S397A cDNA in mammalian cells
Depositing lab: Channing Der. Depositing organization: University of North Carolina at Chapel Hill. Publication: TEAD Inhibition Overcomes YAP1/TAZ-driven Primary and Acquired Resistance to KRASG12C Inhibitors. Edwards AC, Stalnecker CA, Jean Morales A, Taylor KE, Klomp JE, Klomp JA, Waters AM, Sudhakar N, Hallin J, Tang TT, Olson P, Post L, Christensen JG, Cox AD, Der CJ. Cancer Res. 2023 Nov 7. doi: 10.1158/0008-5472.CAN-23-2994. PubMed 37934103.
Backbone
  Vector backbone: p-Inducer10b
  Backbone size w/o insert (bp): 12153
  Vector type: Mammalian Expression, Lentiviral
  Selectable markers: Puromycin
Growth in bacteria
  Bacterial resistance: Ampicillin, 100 μg/mL
  Growth temperature: 37°C
  Growth strain: NEB Stable
  Copy number: High Copy
Gene/Insert
  Gene/Insert name: YAP1
  Species: H. sapiens (human)
  Insert size (bp): 1542
  Mutation: S127A, S397A
  Entrez Gene: YAP1 (a.k.a. COB1, YAP, YAP-1, YAP2, YAP65, YKI)
  Tag / fusion protein: HA (C terminal on insert)
  Cloning method: Restriction Enzyme; 5′ cloning site Age1 (not destroyed); 3′ cloning site Mlu1 (not destroyed)
Terms and licenses: Academic/Nonprofit Terms; Industry Terms: Not Available to Industry
How to cite: pInducer-YAP1-S127A/S397A was a gift from Channing Der (Addgene plasmid # 213585 ; http://n2t.net/addgene:213585 ; RRID:Addgene_213585)
