[The description below was written by a language model from this plasmid's Addgene catalogue record and pLannotate feature annotations shown in this document.]
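Description:
pInducer-YAP1-S127A/S397A is a self-inactivating HIV-1-based lentiviral vector built on the p-Inducer10b backbone for doxycycline-inducible expression of a mutant human YAP1 cDNA in mammalian cells. In bacteria it is maintained through a high-copy ColE1/pUC-type origin and an ampicillin resistance gene. An f1 origin is also present, and an EM7-driven bleomycin/Zeocin resistance cassette lies in reverse orientation just upstream of the inducible promoter. The viral portion runs from a truncated 5' LTR through the Ψ packaging signal, a gag fragment, the RRE and the cPPT/CTS to a WPRE and a ΔU3 3' LTR. This arrangement lets the genome be packaged, exported and integrated, while the integrated provirus lacks LTR promoter activity.

The payload is an all-in-one Tet-On system. A tetracycline response element with seven tetO copies, joined to a minimal CMV promoter, drives the YAP1 open reading frame, which was cloned between AgeI and MluI sites. The insert carries the S127A and S397A substitutions and, according to the catalogue entry, a C-terminal HA tag, although the tag is not separately annotated in the feature table. Downstream, a constitutive human UbC promoter expresses the reverse transactivator rtTA3, flanked by a loxP site and a partial loxP site. An EMCV IRES links rtTA3 to puromycin N-acetyltransferase, so puromycin selects transduced cells that also carry the transactivator. Adding doxycycline allows rtTA3 to bind the response element and switch on YAP1. Fragments of hygromycin and bleomycin resistance genes behind an SV40 promoter appear to be backbone remnants. The associated publication concerns YAP1/TAZ-driven resistance to KRAS G12C inhibitors and TEAD inhibition.
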