Features (pLannotate 1.2.2; 38 found; start..end, strand, type, name):
    488..721     +  misc_feature   RRE: The Rev response element (RRE) of HIV-1 allows for Rev-dependent mRNA export from the nucleus to the cytoplasm.
   1098..1198    +  CDS            Rev (fragment): human immunodeficiency virus 1 (HIV-1) Rev protein; rev; enhances nuclear export of unspliced and incompletely spliced viral mRNAs
   1248..1365    +  misc_feature   cPPT/CTS: central polypurine tract and central termination sequence of HIV-1
   1430..1804    -  CDS            BleoR: antibiotic-binding protein; Sh ble from Streptoalloteichus hindustanus; confers resistance to bleomycin, phleomycin, and Zeocin™
   1824..1871    -  promoter       EM7 promoter: synthetic bacterial promoter&nbsp
   1941..2211    +  protein_bind   tetracycline response element: contains seven copies of the tetracycline operator tetO tetracycline repressor TetR
   2222..2239    +  misc_feature   MCS (fragment): pUC18/19 multiple cloning site
   2244..2282    +  promoter       minimal CMV promoter: human cytomegalovirus (CMV) immediate early promoter
   2372..3883    +  CDS            YAP1: YAP1_HUMAN - Also known as YAP65. Experimental evidence at protein level: Swiss-Prot protein existence level 1. [Isoform 3]: Activates the C-terminal fragment (CTF) of ERBB4 (isoform 3). From Homo sapiens (Human).
   3927..5138    +  promoter       UbC promoter: human ubiquitin C promoter
   5145..5178    -  protein_bind   loxP: Cre-mediated recombination occurs in the 8-bp core sequence (GCATACAT). Cre recombinase
   5185..5882    +  CDS            rtTA3 (fragment): reverse tetracycline transactivator 3 activates expression from Tet-responsive promoters in the presence of doxycycline
   5812..5922    +  CDS            VP48: 3 tandem repeats of the minimal activation domain of herpes simplex virus VP16 (Cheng et al., 2013)
   5932..5962    +  protein_bind   loxP (fragment): Cre-mediated recombination occurs in the 8-bp core sequence (GCATACAT). Cre recombinase
   5980..6552    +  misc_feature   IRES: internal ribosome entry site (IRES) of the encephalomyocarditis virus (EMCV)
   6561..7157    +  CDS            PuroR: puromycin N-acetyltransferase; pac from Streptomyces alboniger; confers resistance to puromycin
   7179..7767    +  misc_feature   WPRE: woodchuck hepatitis virus posttranscriptional regulatory element
   7784..7972    +  CDS            nef (fragment): NEF_HV1Z2 - Experimental evidence at protein level: Swiss-Prot protein existence level 1. Extracellular Nef protein targets CD4(+) T-lymphocytes for apoptosis by interacting with CXCR4 surface receptors. From Human immunodeficiency virus type 1 group M subtype D (isolate Z2/CDC-Z34) (HIV-1).
   7974..8207    +  LTR            3' LTR (ΔU3): self-inactivating 3' long terminal repeat (LTR) from HIV-1
   8314..8538    +  polyA_signal   bGH poly(A) signal: bovine growth hormone polyadenylation signal
   8542..8563    +  promoter       SV40 promoter (fragment): SV40 enhancer and early promoter
   8584..9012    +  rep_origin     f1 ori (sequence partly withheld): f1 bacteriophage origin of replication; arrow indicates direction of (+) strand synthesis
   9026..9355    +  promoter       SV40 promoter: SV40 enhancer and early promoter
   9432..10048   +  CDS            HygR (fragment): aminoglycoside phosphotransferase from E. coli confers resistance to hygromycin
  10058..10183   +  CDS            ble (fragment): BLE_KLEPN - Experimental evidence at protein level: Swiss-Prot protein existence level 1. Binding protein with a strong affinity to the bleomycin family of antibiotics. Binds to CL990; an antimitotic-antibiotic compound. From Klebsiella pneumoniae.
  10178..10259   +  polyA_signal   SV40 poly(A) signal: SV40 polyadenylation signal
  10370..10392   -  protein_bind   lac operator (fragment): The lac repressor binds to the lac operator to inhibit transcription in E. coli. This inhibition can be relieved by adding lactose or isopropyl-β-D-thiogalactopyranoside (IPTG). lac repressor encoded by lacI
  10396..10426   -  promoter       lac promoter: promoter for the E. coli lac operon
  10441..10462   -  protein_bind   CAP binding site: CAP binding activates transcription in the presence of cAMP. E. coli catabolite activator protein
  10475..10567   -  CDS            lacI (fragment): lac repressor; lacI; The lac repressor binds to the lac operator to inhibit transcription in E. coli. This inhibition can be relieved by adding lactose or isopropyl-β-D-thiogalactopyranoside (IPTG).
  10750..11338   -  rep_origin     ori: high-copy-number ColE1/pMB1/pBR322/pUC origin of replication
  11509..12369   -  CDS            AmpR: β-lactamase; bla; confers resistance to ampicillin, carbenicillin, and related antibiotics
  12370..12474   -  promoter       AmpR promoter: bla
  12522..12656   +  polyA_signal   SV40 poly(A) signal: SV40 polyadenylation signal
  12823..13152   +  CDS            nef (fragment): NEF_HV1BR - Experimental evidence at protein level: Swiss-Prot protein existence level 1. Extracellular Nef protein targets CD4(+) T-lymphocytes for apoptosis by interacting with CXCR4 surface receptors (PubMed:14990729). From Human immunodeficiency virus type 1 group M subtype B (isolate BRU/LAI) (HIV-1).
  13200..13457   +  LTR            5' LTR (truncated): truncated 5' long terminal repeat (LTR) from HIV-1
  13504..13629   +  misc_feature   HIV-1 Ψ: packaging signal of human immunodeficiency virus type 1
  13613..313     +  CDS            HIV-1 gag (fragment) (across the origin): gag protein from human immunodeficiency virus 1; gag
>Addgene plasmid #213585 | pInducer-YAP1-S127A/S397A | addgene full sequence | sequence record 424986 | Addgene NGS Result
CGGGGGAGAATTAGATCGCGATGGGAAAAAATTCGGTTAAGGCCAGGGGGAAAGAAAAAATATAAATTAA
AACATATAGTATGGGCAAGCAGGGAGCTAGAACGATTCGCAGTTAATCCTGGCCTGTTAGAAACATCAGA
AGGCTGTAGACAAATACTGGGACAGCTACAACCATCCCTTCAGACAGGATCAGAAGAACTTAGATCATTA
TATAATACAGTAGCAACCCTCTATTGTGTGCATCAAAGGATAGAGATAAAAGACACCAAGGAAGCTTTAG
ACAAGATAGAGGAAGAGCAAAACAAAAGTAAGACCACCGCACAGCAAGCGGCCGGCCGCTGATCTTCAGA
CCTGGAGGAGGAGATATGAGGGACAATTGGAGAAGTGAATTATATAAATATAAAGTAGTAAAAATTGAAC
CATTAGGAGTAGCACCCACCAAGGCAAAGAGAAGAGTGGTGCAGAGAGAAAAAAGAGCAGTGGGAATAGG
AGCTTTGTTCCTTGGGTTCTTGGGAGCAGCAGGAAGCACTATGGGCGCAGCGTCAATGACGCTGACGGTA
CAGGCCAGACAATTATTGTCTGGTATAGTGCAGCAGCAGAACAATTTGCTGAGGGCTATTGAGGCGCAAC
AGCATCTGTTGCAACTCACAGTCTGGGGCATCAAGCAGCTCCAGGCAAGAATCCTGGCTGTGGAAAGATA
CCTAAAGGATCAACAGCTCCTGGGGATTTGGGGTTGCTCTGGAAAACTCATTTGCACCACTGCTGTGCCT
TGGAATGCTAGTTGGAGTAATAAATCTCTGGAACAGATTTGGAATCACACGACCTGGATGGAGTGGGACA
GAGAAATTAACAATTACACAAGCTTAATACACTCCTTAATTGAAGAATCGCAAAACCAGCAAGAAAAGAA
TGAACAAGAATTATTGGAATTAGATAAATGGGCAAGTTTGTGGAATTGGTTTAACATAACAAATTGGCTG
TGGTATATAAAATTATTCATAATGATAGTAGGAGGCTTGGTAGGTTTAAGAATAGTTTTTGCTGTACTTT
CTATAGTGAATAGAGTTAGGCAGGGATATTCACCATTATCGTTTCAGACCCACCTCCCAACCCCGAGGGG
ACCCGACAGGCCCGAAGGAATAGAAGAAGAAGGTGGAGAGAGAGACAGAGACAGATCCATTCGATTAGTG
AACGGATCGGCACTGCGTGCGCCAATTCTGCAGACAAATGGCAGTATTCATCCACAATTTTAAAAGAAAA
GGGGGGATTGGGGGGTACAGTGCAGGGGAAAGAATAGTAGACATAATAGCAACAGACATACAAACTAAAG
AATTACAAAAACAAATTACAAAAATTCAAAATTTTCGGGTTTATTACAGGGACAGCAGAGATCCAGTTTG
GTTAGTACCGGGCCCGCTCTAGTCCGGAATCAGTCCTGCTCCTCGGCCACGAAGTGCACGCAGTTGCCGG
CCGGGTCGCGCAGGGCGAACTCCCGCCCCCACGGCTGCTCGCCGATCTCGGTCATGGCCGGCCCGGAGGC
GTCCCGGAAGTTCGTGGACACGACCTCCGACCACTCGGCGTACAGCTCGTCCAGGCCGCGCACCCACACC
CAGGCCAGGGTGTTGTCCGGCACCACCTGGTCCTGGACCGCGCTGATGAACAGGGTCACGTCGTCCCGGA
CCACACCGGCGAAGTCGTCCTCCACGAAGTCCCGGGAGAACCCGAGCCGGTCGGTCCAGAACTCGACCGC
TCCGGCGACGTCGCGCGCGGTGAGCACCGGAACGGCACTGGTCAACTTGGCCATGGTGGCCCTCCTATAG
TGAGTCGTATTATACTATGCCGATATACTATGCCGATGATTAATTGTCAACACGTGCTGCAGGTCCGAGG
TTCTAGGCTAGCTTAAAGGAACCAATTCAGTCGACTGGATCCTTTACCACTCCCTATCAGTGATAGAGAA
AAGTGAAAGTCGAGTTTACCACTCCCTATCAGTGATAGAGAAAAGTGAAAGTCGAGTTTACCACTCCCTA
TCAGTGATAGAGAAAAGTGAAAGTCGAGTTTACCACTCCCTATCAGTGATAGAGAAAAGTGAAAGTCGAG
TTTACCACTCCCTATCAGTGATAGAGAAAAGTGAAAGTCGAGTTTACCACTCCCTATCAGTGATAGAGAA
AAGTGAAAGTCGAGTTTACCACTCCCTATCAGTGATAGAGAAAAGTGAAAGTCGAGCTCGGTACCCGGGT
CGAGGTAGGCGTGTACGGTGGGAGGCCTATATAAGCAGAGCTCGTTTAGTGAACCGTCAGATCGCCTGGA
GACGCCATCCACGCTGTTTTGACCTCCATAGAAGACACCGGGACCGATCCAGCCTACCGGTATGGATCCC
GGGCAGCAGCCGCCGCCTCAACCGGCCCCCCAGGGCCAAGGGCAGCCGCCTTCGCAGCCCCCGCAGGGGC
AGGGCCCGCCGTCCGGACCCGGGCAACCGGCACCCGCGGCGACCCAGGCGGCGCCGCAGGCACCCCCCGC
CGGGCATCAGATCGTGCACGTCCGCGGGGACTCGGAGACCGACCTGGAGGCGCTCTTCAACGCCGTCATG
AACCCCAAGACGGCCAACGTGCCCCAGACCGTGCCCATGAGGCTCCGGAAGCTGCCCGACTCCTTCTTCA
AGCCGCCGGAGCCCAAATCCCACTCCCGACAGGCCAGTACTGATGCAGGCACTGCAGGAGCCCTGACTCC
ACAGCATGTTCGAGCTCATGCCTCTCCAGCTTCTCTGCAGTTGGGAGCTGTTTCTCCTGGGACACTGACC
CCCACTGGAGTAGTCTCTGGCCCAGCAGCTACACCCACAGCTCAGCATCTTCGACAGTCTTCTTTTGAGA
TACCTGATGATGTACCTCTGCCAGCAGGTTGGGAGATGGCAAAGACATCTTCTGGTCAGAGATACTTCTT
AAATCACATCGATCAGACAACAACATGGCAGGACCCCAGGAAGGCCATGCTGTCCCAGATGAACGTCACA
GCCCCCACCAGTCCACCAGTGCAGCAGAATATGATGAACTCGGCTTCAGGTCCTCTTCCTGATGGATGGG
AACAAGCCATGACTCAGGATGGAGAAATTTACTATATAAACCATAAGAACAAGACCACCTCTTGGCTAGA
CCCAAGGCTTGACCCTCGTTTTGCCATGAACCAGAGAATCAGTCAGAGTGCTCCAGTGAAACAGCCACCA
CCCCTGGCTCCCCAGAGCCCACAGGGAGGCGTCATGGGTGGCAGCAACTCCAACCAGCAGCAACAGATGC
GACTGCAGCAACTGCAGATGGAGAAGGAGAGGCTGCGGCTGAAACAGCAAGAACTGCTTCGGCAGGCAAT
GCGGAATATCAATCCCAGCACAGCAAATTCTCCAAAATGTCAGGAGTTAGCCCTGCGTAGCCAGTTACCA
ACACTGGAGCAGGATGGTGGGACTCAAAATCCAGTGTCTTCTCCCGGGATGTCTCAGGAATTGAGAACAA
TGACGACCAATAGCTCAGATCCTTTCCTTAACAGTGGCACCTATCACTCTCGAGATGAGGCTACAGACAG
TGGACTAAGCATGAGCAGCTACAGTGTCCCTCGAACCCCAGATGACTTCCTGAACAGTGTGGATGAGATG
GATACAGGTGATACTATCAACCAAAGCACCCTGCCCTCACAGCAGAACCGTTTCCCAGACTACCTTGAAG
CCATTCCTGGGACAAATGTGGACCTTGGAACACTGGAAGGAGATGGAATGAACATAGAAGGAGAGGAGCT
GATGCCAAGTCTGCAGGAAGCTTTGAGTTCTGACATCCTTAATGACATGGAGTCTGTTTTGGCTGCCACC
AAGCTAGATAAAGAAAGCTTTCTTACATGGTTATATCCGTATGATGTTCCGGATTATGCATAGACGCGTA
AGATCTGGCCTCCGCGCCGGGTTTTGGCGCCTCCCGCGGGCGCCCCCCTCCTCACGGCGAGCGCTGCCAC
GTCAGACGAAGGGCGCAGCGAGCGTCCTGATCCTTCCGCCCGGACGCTCAGGACAGCGGCCCGCTGCTCA
TAAGACTCGGCCTTAGAACCCCAGTATCAGCAGAAGGACATTTTAGGACGGGACTTGGGTGACTCTAGGG
CACTGGTTTTCTTTCCAGAGAGCGGAACAGGCGAGGAAAAGTAGTCCCTTCTCGGCGATTCTGCGGAGGG
ATCTCCGTGGGGCGGTGAACGCCGATGATTATATAAGGACGCGCCGGGTGTGGCACAGCTAGTTCCGTCG
CAGCCGGGATTTGGGTCGCGGTTCTTGTTTGTGGATCGCTGTGATCGTCACTTGGTGAGTAGCGGGCTGC
TGGGCTGGCCGGGGCTTTCGTGGCCGCCGGGCCGCTCGGTGGGACGGAAGCGTGTGGAGAGACCGCCAAG
GGCTGTAGTCTGGGTCCGCGAGCAAGGTTGCCCTGAACTGGGGGTTGGGGGGAGCGCAGCAAAATGGCGG
CTGTTCCCGAGTCTTGAATGGAAGACGCTTGTGAGGCGGGCTGTGAGGTCGTTGAAACAAGGTGGGGGGC
ATGGTGGGCGGCAAGAACCCAAGGTCTTGAGGCCTTCGCTAATGCGGGAAAGCTCTTATTCGGGTGAGAT
GGGCTGGGGCACCATCTGGGGACCCTGACGTGAAGTTTGTCACTGACTGGAGAACTCGGTTTGTCGTCTG
TTGCGGGGGCGGCAGTTATGGCGGTGCCGTTGGGCAGTGCACCCGTACCTTTGGGAGCGCGCGCCCTCGT
CGTGTCGTGACGTCACCCGTTCTGTTGGCTTATAATGCAGGGTGGGGCCACCTGCCGGTAGGTGTGTGGT
AGGCTTTTCTCCGTCGCAGGACGCAGGGTTCGGGCCTAGGGTAGGCTCTCCTGAATCGACAGGCGCCGGA
CCTCTGGTGAGGGGAGGGATAAGTGAGGCGTCAGTTTCTTTGGTCGGTTTTATGTACCTATCTTCTTAAG
TAGCTGAAGCTCCGGTTTTGAACTATGCGCTCGGGGTTGGCGAGTGTGTTTTGTGAAGTTTTTTAGGCAC
CTTTTGAAATGTAATCATTTGGGTCAATATGTAATTTTCAGTGTTAGACTAGTAAATTGTCCGCTAAATT
CTGGCCGTTTTTGGCTTTTTTGTTAGACGGATCCATAACTTCGTATAATGTATGCTATACGAAGTTATGC
CACCATGTCTAGACTGGACAAGAGCAAAGTCATAAACGGAGCTCTGGAATTACTCAATGGTGTCGGTATC
GAAGGCCTGACGACAAGGAAACTCGCTCAAAAGCTGGGAGTTGAGCAGCCTACCCTGTACTGGCACGTGA
AGAACAAGCGGGCCCTGCTCGATGCCCTGCCAATCGAGATGCTGGACAGGCATCATACCCACTTCTGCCC
CCTGGAAGGCGAGTCATGGCAAGACTTTCTGCGGAACAACGCCAAGTCATACCGCTGTGCTCTCCTCTCA
CATCGCGACGGGGCTAAAGTGCATCTCGGCACCCGCCCAACAGAGAAACAGTACGAAACCCTGGAAAATC
AGCTCGCGTTCCTGTGTCAGCAAGGCTTCTCCCTGGAGAACGCACTGTACGCTCTGTCCGCCGTGGGCCA
CTTTACACTGGGCTGCGTATTGGAGGAACAGGAGCATCAAGTAGCAAAAGAGGAAAGAGAGACACCTACC
ACCGATTCTATGCCCCCACTTCTGAGACAAGCAATTGAGCTGTTCGACCGGCAGGGAGCCGAACCTGCCT
TCCTTTTCGGCCTGGAACTAATCATATGTGGCCTGGAGAAACAGCTAAAGTGCGAAAGCGGCGGGCCGAC
CGACGCCCTTGACGATTTTGACTTAGACATGCTCCCAGCCGATGCCCTTGACGACTTTGACCTTGATATG
CTGCCTGCTGACGCTCTTGACGATTTTGACCTTGACATGCTCCCCGGGTAAATAACTTCGTATAGCATAC
ATTATACGAAGTATGGCGCGCCAATTCCGCCCCTCTCCCTCCCCCCCCCCTAACGTTACTGGCCGAAGCC
GCTTGGAATAAGGCCGGTGTGCGTTTGTCTATATGTTATTTTCCACCATATTGCCGTCTTTTGGCAATGT
GAGGGCCCGGAAACCTGGCCCTGTCTTCTTGACGAGCATTCCTAGGGGTCTTTCCCCTCTCGCCAAAGGA
ATGCAAGGTCTGTTGAATGTCGTGAAGGAAGCAGTTCCTCTGGAAGCTTCTTGAAGACAAACAACGTCTG
TAGCGACCCTTTGCAGGCAGCGGAACCCCCCACCTGGCGACAGGTGCCTCTGCGGCCAAAAGCCACGTGT
ATAAGATACACCTGCAAAGGCGGCACAACCCCAGTGCCACGTTGTGAGTTGGATAGTTGTGGAAAGAGTC
AAATGGCTCTCCTCAAGCGTATTCAACAAGGGGCTGAAGGATGCCCAGAAGGTACCCCATTGTATGGGAT
CTGATCTGGGGCCTCGGTGCACATGCTTTACATGTGTTTAGTCGAGGTTAAAAAAACGTCTAGGCCCCCC
GAACCACGGGGACGTGGTTTTCCTTTGAAAAACACGATAATACCATGGCCACCGAGTACAAGCCCACGGT
GCGCCTCGCCACCCGCGACGACGTCCCCCGGGCCGTACGCACCCTCGCCGCCGCGTTCGCCGACTACCCC
GCCACGCGCCACACCGTCGACCCGGACCGCCACATCGAGCGGGTCACCGAGCTGCAAGAACTCTTCCTCA
CGCGCGTCGGGCTCGACATCGGCAAGGTGTGGGTCGCGGACGACGGCGCCGCGGTGGCGGTCTGGACCAC
GCCGGAGAGCGTCGAAGCGGGGGCGGTGTTCGCCGAGATCGGCTCGCGCATGGCCGAGTTGAGCGGTTCC
CGGCTGGCCGCGCAGCAACAGATGGAAGGCCTCCTGGCGCCGCACCGGCCCAAGGAGCCCGCGTGGTTCC
TGGCCACCGTCGGCGTCTCGCCCGACCACCAGGGCAAGGGTCTGGGCAGCGCCGTCGTGCTCCCCGGAGT
GGAGGCGGCCGAGCGCGCTGGGGTGCCCGCCTTCCTGGAGACCTCCGCGCCCCGCAACCTCCCCTTCTAC
GAGCGGCTCGGCTTCACCGTCACCGCCGACGTCGAGGTGCCCGAAGGACCGCGCACCTGGTGCATGACCC
GCAAGCCCGGTGCCTGATTAATTAAGCGCGTCTGGAACAATCAACCTCTGGATTACAAAATTTGTGAAAG
ATTGACTGGTATTCTTAACTATGTTGCTCCTTTTACGCTATGTGGATACGCTGCTTTAATGCCTTTGTAT
CATGCTATTGCTTCCCGTATGGCTTTCATTTTCTCCTCCTTGTATAAATCCTGGTTGCTGTCTCTTTATG
AGGAGTTGTGGCCCGTTGTCAGGCAACGTGGCGTGGTGTGCACTGTGTTTGCTGACGCAACCCCCACTGG
TTGGGGCATTGCCACCACCTGTCAGCTCCTTTCCGGGACTTTCGCTTTCCCCCTCCCTATTGCCACGGCG
GAACTCATCGCCGCCTGCCTTGCCCGCTGCTGGACAGGGGCTCGGCTGTTGGGCACTGACAATTCCGTGG
TGTTGTCGGGGAAGCTGACGTCCTTTCCATGGCTGCTCGCCTGTGTTGCCACCTGGATTCTGCGCGGGAC
GTCCTTCTGCTACGTCCCTTCGGCCCTCAATCCAGCGGACCTTCCTTCCCGCGGCCTGCTGCCGGCTCTG
CGGCCTCTTCCGCGTCTTCGCCTTCGCCCTCAGACGAGTCGGATCTCCCTTTGGGCCGCCTCCCCGCCTG
GAATTAATTCTGCAGTCGAGACCTAGAAAAACATGGAGCAATCACAAGTAGCAATACAGCAGCTACCAAT
GCTGATTGTGCCTGGCTAGAAGCACAAGAGGAGGAGGAGGTGGGTTTTCCAGTCACACCTCAGGTACCTT
TAAGACCAATGACTTACAAGGCAGCTGTAGATCTTAGCCACTTTTTAAAAGAAAAGAGGGGACTGGAAGG
GCTAATTCACTCCCAACGAAGACAAGATCTGCTTTTTGCTTGTACTGGGTCTCTCTGGTTAGACCAGATC
TGAGCCTGGGAGCTCTCTGGCTAACTAGGGAACCCACTGCTTAAGCCTCAATAAAGCTTGCCTTGAGTGC
TTCAAGTAGTGTGTGCCCGTCTGTTGTGTGACTCTGGTAACTAGAGATCCCTCAGACCCTTTTAGTCAGT
GTGGAAAATCTCTAGCAGTAGTAGTTCATGTCATCTTATTATTCAGTATTTATAACTTGCAAAGAAATGA
ATATCAGAGAGTGAGAGGCCTTGACATTGTTTAAACCCGCTGATCAGCCTCGACTGTGCCTTCTAGTTGC
CAGCCATCTGTTGTTTGCCCCTTCCCCGTGCCTTCCTTGACCCTGGAAGGTGCCACTCCCACTGTCCTTT
CCTAATAAAATGAGGAAATTGCATCGCATTGTCTGAGTAGGTGTCATTCTATTCTGGGGGGTGGGGTGGG
GCAGGACAGCAAGGGGGAGGATTGGGAAGACAATAGCAGGCATGCTGGGGATGCGGTGGGCTCTATGGCT
TCTGAGGCGGAAAGAACCAGCTGGGGCTCTAGGGGGTATCCCC
[124 nt withheld, positions 8584-8707]
C
[91 nt withheld, positions 8709-8799]
A
[49 nt withheld, positions 8801-8849]
CCTTTGACGTTGGAGTCCACGTTCTTT
[37 nt withheld, positions 8877-8913]
ACCCTATCTCGGTCTATTCTTTTGATTTATAAGGGATTTTGCCGATTTCGGCCTATTGGTTAAAAAATGA
GCTGATTTAACAAAAATTTAACGCGAATTAATTCTGTGGAATGTGTGTCAGTTAGGGTGTGGAAAGTCCC
CAGGCTCCCCAGCAGGCAGAAGTATGCAAAGCATGCATCTCAATTAGTCAGCAACCAGGTGTGGAAAGTC
CCCAGGCTCCCCAGCAGGCAGAAGTATGCAAAGCATGCATCTCAATTAGTCAGCAACCATAGTCCCGCCC
CTAACTCCGCCCATCCCGCCCCTAACTCCGCCCAGTTCCGCCCATTCTCCGCCCCATGGCTGACTAATTT
TTTTTATTTATGCAGAGGCCGAGGCCGCCTCTGCCTCTGAGCTATTCCAGAAGTAGTGAGGAGGCTTTTT
TGGAGGCCTAGGCTTTTGCAAAAAGCTCCCGGGAGCTTGTATATCCATTTTCGGATCTGATCAGCACGTG
ATGAAAAAGCCTGAACTCACCGCGACGTGACCGCAAGGAATCGGTCAATACACTACATGGCGTGATTTCA
TATGCGCGATTGCTGATCCCCATGTGTATCACTGGCAAACTGTGATGGACGACACCGTCAGTGCGTCCGT
CGCGCAGGCTCTCGATGAGCTGATGCTTTGGGCCGAGGACTGCCCCGAAGTCCGGCACCTCGTGCACGCG
GATTTCGGCTCCAACAATGTCCTGACGGACAATGGCCGCATAACAGCGGTCATTGACTGGAGCGAGGCGA
TGTTCGGGGATTCCCAATACGAGGTCGCCAACATCTTCTTCTGGAGGCCGTGGTTGGCTTGTATGGAGCA
GCAGACGCGCTACTTCGAGCGGAGGCATCCGGAGCTTGCAGGATCGCCGCGGCTCCGGGCGTATATGCTC
CGCATTGGTCTTGACCAACTCTATCAGAGCTTGGTTGACGGCAATTTCGATGATGCAGCTTGGGCGCAGG
GTCGATGCGACGCAATCGTCCGATCCGGAGCCGGGACTGTCGGGCGTACACAAATCGCCCGCAGAAGCGC
GGCCGTCTGGACCGATGGCTGTGTAGAAGTACTCGCCGATAGTGGAAACCGACGCCCCAGCACTCGTCCG
AGGGCAAAGGAATAGCACGTGCTACGAGATTTCGATTCCACCGCCGCCTTCTATGAAAGGTTGGGCTTCG
GAATCGTTTTCCGGGACGCCGGCTGGATGATCCTCCAGCGCGGGGATCTCATGCTGGAGTTCTTCGCCCA
CCCCAACTTGTTTATTGCAGCTTATAATGGTTACAAATAAAGCAATAGCATCACAAATTTCACAAATAAA
GCATTTTTTTCACTGCATTCTAGTTGTGGTTTGTCCAAACTAATCAATGTATCTTATCATGTCTGTATAC
CGTCGACCTCTAGCTAGAGCTTGGCGTAATCATGGTCATAGCTGTTTCCTGTGTGAAATTGTTATCCGCT
CACAATTCCACACAACATACGAGCCGGAAGCATAAAGTGTAAAGCCTGGGGTGCCTAATGAGTGAGCTAA
CTCACATTAATTGCGTTGCGCTCACTGCCCGCTTTCCAGTCGGGAAACCTGTCGTGCCAGCTGCATTAAT
GAATCGGCCAACGCGCGGGGAGAGGCGGTTTGCGTATTGGGCGCTCTTCCGCTTCCTCGCTCACTGACTC
GCTGCGCTCGGTCGTTCGGCTGCGGCGAGCGGTATCAGCTCACTCAAAGGCGGTAATACGGTTATCCACA
GAATCAGGGGATAACGCAGGAAAGAACATGTGAGCAAAAGGCCAGCAAAAGGCCAGGAACCGTAAAAAGG
CCGCGTTGCTGGCGTTTTTCCATAGGCTCCGCCCCCCTGACGAGCATCACAAAAATCGACGCTCAAGTCA
GAGGTGGCGAAACCCGACAGGACTATAAAGATACCAGGCGTTTCCCCCTGGAAGCTCCCTCGTGCGCTCT
CCTGTTCCGACCCTGCCGCTTACCGGATACCTGTCCGCCTTTCTCCCTTCGGGAAGCGTGGCGCTTTCTC
ATAGCTCACGCTGTAGGTATCTCAGTTCGGTGTAGGTCGTTCGCTCCAAGCTGGGCTGTGTGCACTAACC
CCCCGTTCAGCCCGACCGCTGCGCCTTATCCGGTAACTATCGTCTTGAGTCCAACCCGGTAAGACACGAC
TTATCGCCACTGGCAGCAGCCACTGGTAACAGGATTAGCAGAGCGAGGTATGTAGGCGGTGCTACAGAGT
TCTTGAAGTGGTGGCCTAACTACGGCTACACTAGAAGAACAGTATTTGGTATCTGCGCTCTGCTGAAGCC
AGTTACCTTCGGAAAAAGAGTTGGTAGCTCTTGATCCGGCAAACAAACCACCGCTGGTAGCGGTGGTTTT
TTTGTTTGCAAGCAGCAGATTACGCGCAGAAAAAAAGGATCTCAAGAAGATCCTTTGATCTTTTCTACGG
GGTCTGACGCTCAGTGGAACGAAAACTCACGTTAAGGGATTTTGGTCATGAGATTATCAAAAAGGATCTT
CACCTAGATCCTTTTAAATTAAAAATGAAGTTTTAAATCAATCTAAAGTATATATGAGTAAACTTGGTCT
GACAGTTACCAATGCTTAATCAGTGAGGCACCTATCTCAGCGATCTGTCTATTTCGTTCATCCATAGTTG
CCTGACTCCCCGTCGTGTAGATAACTACGATACGGGAGGGCTTACCATCTGGCCCCAGTGCTGCAATGAT
ACCGCGAGACCCACGCTCACCGGCTCCAGATTTATCAGCAATAAACCAGCCAGCCGGAAGGGCCGAGCGC
AGAAGTGGTCCTGCAACTTTATCCGCCTCCATCCAGTCTATTAATTGTTGCCGGGAAGCTAGAGTAAGTA
GTTCGCCAGTTAATAGTTTGCGCAACGTTGTTGCCATTGCTACAGGCATCGTGGTGTCACGCTCGTCGTT
TGGTATGGCTTCATTCAGCTCCGGTTCCCAACGATCAAGGCGAGTTACATGATCCCCCATGTTGTGCAAA
AAAGCGGTTAGCTCCTTCGGTCCTCCGATCGTTGTCAGAAGTAAGTTGGCCGCAGTGTTATCACTCATGG
TTATGGCAGCACTGCATAATTCTCTTACTGTCATGCCATCCGTAAGATGCTTTTCTGTGACTGGTGAGTA
CTCAACCAAGTCATTCTGAGAATAGTGTATGCGGCGACCGAGTTGCTCTTGCCCGGCGTCAATACGGGAT
AATACCGCGCCACATAGCAGAACTTTAAAAGTGCTCATCATTGGAAAACGTTCTTCGGGGCGAAAACTCT
CAAGGATCTTACCGCTGTTGAGATCCAGTTCGATGTAACCCACTCGTGCACCCAACTGATCTTCAGCATC
TTTTACTTTCACCAGCGTTTCTGGGTGAGCAAAAACAGGAAGGCAAAATGCCGCAAAAAAGGGAATAAGG
GCGACACGGAAATGTTGAATACTCATACTCTTCCTTTTTCAATATTATTGAAGCATTTATCAGGGTTATT
GTCTCATGAGCGGATACATATTTGAATGTATTTAGAAAAATAAACAAATAGGGGTTCCGCGCACATTTCC
CCGAAAAGTGCCACCTGACGTCGACGGATCGGGAGATCAACTTGTTTATTGCAGCTTATAATGGTTACAA
ATAAAGCAATAGCATCACAAATTTCACAAATAAAGCATTTTTTTCACTGCATTCTAGTTGTGGTTTGTCC
AAACTCATCAATGTATCTTATCATGTCTGGATCAACTGGATAACTCAAGCTAACCAAAATCATCCCAAAC
TTCCCACCCCATACCCTATTACCACTGCCAATTACCTGTGGTTTCATTTACTCTAAACCTGTGATTCCTC
TGAATTATTTTCATTTTAAAGAAATTGTATTTGTTAAATATGTACTACAAACTTAGTAGTTGGAAGGGCT
AATTCACTCCCAAAGAAGACAAGATATCCTTGATCTGTGGATCTACCACACACAAGGCTACTTCCCTGAT
TAGCAGAACTACACACCAGGGCCAGGGGTCAGATATCCACTGACCTTTGGATGGTGCTACAAGCTAGTAC
CAGTTGAGCCAGATAAGGTAGAAGAGGCCAATAAAGGAGAGAACACCAGCTTGTTACACCCTGTGAGCCT
GCATGGGATGGATGACCCGGAGAGAGAAGTGTTAGAGTGGAGGTTTGACAGCCGCCTAGCATTTCATCAC
GTGGCCCGAGAGCTGCATCCGGAGTACTTCAAGAACTGCTGATATCGAGCTTGCTACAAGGGACTTTCCG
CTGGGGACTTTCCAGGGAGGCGTGGCCTGGGCGGGACTGGGGAGTGGCGAGCCCTCAGATCCTGCATATA
AGCAGCTGCTTTTTGCCTGTACTGGGTCTCTCTGGTTAGACCAGATCTGAGCCTGGGAGCTCTCTGGCTA
ACTAGGGAACCCACTGCTTAAGCCTCAATAAAGCTTGCCTTGAGTGCTTCAAGTAGTGTGTGCCCGTCTG
TTGTGTGACTCTGGTAACTAGAGATCCCTCAGACCCTTTTAGTCAGTGTGGAAAATCTCTAGCAGTGGCG
CCCGAACAGGGACTTGAAAGCGAAAGGGAAACCAGAGGAGCTCTCTCGACGCAGGACTCGGCTTGCTGAA
GCGCGCACGGCAAGAGGCGAGGGGCGGCGACTGGTGAGTACGCCAAAAATTTTGACTAGCGGAGGCTAGA
AGGAGAGAGATGGGTGCGAGAGCGTCAGTATTAAG
